Addgene plasmid #38212: pTH728-CEN-RLuc/maxCFLuc
Depositing lab: Tobias von der Haar. Depositing organization: London and South East University Group (LASE). Publication: Translation elongation can control translation initiation on eukaryotic mRNAs. Chu D, Kazana E, Bellanger N, Singh T, Tuite MF, von der Haar T. EMBO J. 2014 Jan 1;33(1):21-34. doi: 10.1002/embj.201385651. Epub 2013 Dec 19. PubMed 24357599.
Backbone
  Vector backbone: pCENBEVY-U
  Backbone size w/o insert (bp): 6616
  Total vector size (bp): 9184
  Vector type: Yeast Expression
  Selectable markers: URA3
Growth in bacteria
  Bacterial resistance: Ampicillin, 100 μg/mL
  Growth temperature: 37°C
  Growth strain: DH5alpha
  Growth instructions: We have observed that plasmids containing the codon maximised Firefly luciferase variant or portions there of cause slow growth in some E. coli strains (eg Top10). However, this does not appear to affect plasmid yield.
  Copy number: High Copy
Gene/Insert 1
  Gene/Insert name: Firefly Luciferase (alt name: FLuc)
  Species: Photinus pyralis
  Insert size (bp): 1644
  Mutation: All codons of the original FLuc gene were exchanged for those isoaccepting codons decoded by the most abundant tRNAs in yeast. The last three codons of the full-length Firefly luciferase gene have been deleted to yield a luciferase variant which is fully functional, but no longer localises to peroxisomes.
  GenBank ID: AF043450
  Promoter: TDH3 (=GPD)
  Cloning method: Restriction Enzyme; 5′ cloning site BamHI (not destroyed); 3′ cloning site SalI (not destroyed)
  Sequencing primers: 5′ n/a; 3′ M13f
Gene/Insert 2
  Gene/Insert name: Renilla luciferase (alt name: RLuc)
  Species: Synthetic; Renilla reniformis
  Insert size (bp): 942
  GenBank ID: AF043450.1
  Promoter: ADH1
  Cloning method: Restriction Enzyme; 5′ cloning site XmaI (not destroyed); 3′ cloning site EcoRI (not destroyed)
  Sequencing primers: 5′ n/a; 3′ M13r
Resource information
  A portion of this plasmid was derived from a plasmid made by: The RLuc gene originated from a plasmid kindly provided by Dr David Bedwell (University of Alabama, Birmingham). Salas-Marco J, Bedwell DM (2004) Molecular and Cellular Biology 24:7769-7778.
Terms and licenses: Academic/Nonprofit Terms; Industry Terms: Not Available to Industry
How to cite: pTH728-CEN-RLuc/maxCFLuc was a gift from Tobias von der Haar (Addgene plasmid # 38212 ; http://n2t.net/addgene:38212 ; RRID:Addgene_38212)
