[The description below was written by a language model from this plasmid's Addgene catalogue record and pLannotate feature annotations shown in this document.]
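Description:
pTH728-CEN-RLuc/maxCFLuc is a yeast expression shuttle plasmid of about 9.2 kb built on the pCENBEVY-U backbone. It carries two luciferase reporters on a single centromeric vector. In Saccharomyces cerevisiae it is maintained through a CEN6/ARS element, which gives stable low-copy inheritance, and it is selected by the URA3 auxotrophic marker, which can be counterselected with 5-FOA. In E. coli it replicates from a high-copy ColE1/pUC-type origin and is selected with ampicillin via the bla gene. An f1 origin, T3 and T7 promoters, and fragments of lacZα and the lac regulatory region are pBluescript-type remnants flanking the expression cassette.

The payload is a divergent, bidirectional arrangement in which the ADH1 and TDH3 (GPD/GAP) promoters sit back to back and fire in opposite directions. The ADH1 promoter drives Renilla reniformis luciferase, terminated by the ADH2 terminator. The TDH3 promoter drives Photinus pyralis firefly luciferase, followed by the ADH1 terminator. The firefly gene is the "max" variant, in which every codon was replaced by the synonymous codon decoded by the most abundant yeast tRNA. Its last three codons were also deleted, so the enzyme remains fully active but no longer localises to peroxisomes. Because only the firefly gene's codon usage was altered, the Renilla enzyme presumably serves as an internal reference, with the firefly-to-Renilla ratio reporting how codon usage affects expression. This fits the associated study on how translation elongation can control initiation on eukaryotic mRNAs. The depositor notes that the codon-maximised firefly sequence slows growth of some E. coli strains without reducing plasmid yield.
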