Features (pLannotate 1.2.2; 27 found; start..end, strand, type, name):
     69..572     -  misc_feature   CEN/ARS: S. cerevisiae CEN6 centromere fused to an autonomously replicating sequence
    609..713     +  promoter       AmpR promoter: bla
    714..1574    +  CDS            AmpR: β-lactamase; bla; confers resistance to ampicillin, carbenicillin, and related antibiotics
   1745..2333    +  rep_origin     ori: high-copy-number ColE1/pMB1/pBR322/pUC origin of replication
   2516..2608    +  CDS            lacI (fragment): lac repressor; lacI; The lac repressor binds to the lac operator to inhibit transcription in E. coli. This inhibition can be relieved by adding lactose or isopropyl-β-D-thiogalactopyranoside (IPTG).
   2621..2642    +  protein_bind   CAP binding site: CAP binding activates transcription in the presence of cAMP. E. coli catabolite activator protein
   2657..2687    +  promoter       lac promoter: promoter for the E. coli lac operon
   2695..2711    +  protein_bind   lac operator: The lac repressor binds to the lac operator to inhibit transcription in E. coli. This inhibition can be relieved by adding lactose or isopropyl-β-D-thiogalactopyranoside (IPTG). lac repressor encoded by lacI
   2756..2774    +  promoter       T3 promoter: promoter for bacteriophage T3 RNA polymerase
   2786..2807    -  misc_feature   MCS (fragment): pBluescript multiple cloning site
   2822..3121    -  terminator     ADH2 terminator: transcription terminator for the S. cerevisiae alcohol dehydrogenase 2 (ADH2) gene
   3151..4083    -  CDS            LUCI_RENRE: Experimental evidence at protein level: Swiss-Prot protein existence level 1. Upon binding the substrate, the enzyme catalyzes an oxygenation, producing a very short-lived hydroperoxide that cyclizes into a dioxetanone structure, which collapses, releasing a CO(2) molecule. The spontaneous breakdown of the dioxetanone releases the energy (about 50 kcal/mole) that is necessary to generate the excited state of the coelenteramide product, which is the singlet form of the monoanion. In vivo the product undergoes the process of nonradiative energy transfer to an accessory protein, a green fluoresce
   4091..4482    -  promoter       ADH1 promoter: S. cerevisiae ADH1; promoter for alcohol dehydrogenase 1
   4495..5138    +  promoter       GAP promoter: S. cerevisiae TDH3; promoter for glyceraldehyde-3-phosphate dehydrogenase
   5146..6786    +  CDS            LUCI_PHOPY: Experimental evidence at protein level: Swiss-Prot protein existence level 1. Produces green light with a wavelength of 562 nm. From Photinus pyralis (Common eastern firefly) (Lampyris pyralis).
   6789..6813    +  misc_feature   MCS (fragment): pUC18/19 multiple cloning site
   6807..6941    +  CDS            ADH1 (fragment): ADH1_YEAST - Also known as ADC1. Experimental evidence at protein level: Swiss-Prot protein existence level 1. This isozyme preferentially catalyzes the conversion of primary unbranched alcohols to their corresponding aldehydes. Also shows activity toward secondary alcohols. From Saccharomyces cerevisiae (strain ATCC 204508 / S288c) (Baker's yeast).
   6945..7132    +  terminator     ADH1 terminator: S. cerevisiae ADH1; transcription terminator for the S. cerevisiae alcohol dehydrogenase 1 (ADH1) gene
   7165..7189    -  misc_feature   MCS (fragment): pBluescript multiple cloning site
   7198..7216    -  promoter       T7 promoter: promoter for bacteriophage T7 RNA polymerase
   7219..7376    +  CDS            lacZα (fragment): LacZα fragment of β-galactosidase; lacZ fragment
   7380..7808    +  rep_origin     f1 ori (sequence partly withheld): f1 bacteriophage origin of replication; arrow indicates direction of (+) strand synthesis
   7836..7887    -  misc_feature   bom (fragment): basis of mobility region from pBR322
   7966..8769    -  CDS            URA3: orotidine-5'-phosphate decarboxylase, required for uracil biosynthesis; S. cerevisiae URA3; yeast auxotrophic marker, counterselectable with 5-fluoroorotic acid (5-FOA)
   8770..8985    -  promoter       URA3 promoter: S. cerevisiae URA3
   8993..9042    -  misc_feature   bom (fragment): basis of mobility region from pBR322
   9144..1       -  CDS            rop (fragment) (across the origin): Rop protein, which maintains plasmids at low copy number; rop
>Addgene plasmid #38212 | pTH728-CEN-RLuc/maxCFLuc | addgene full sequence | sequence record 377984 | Addgene NGS Result
GACGAAAGGGCCTCGTGATACGCCTATTTTTATAGGTTAATGTCATGATAATAATGGTTTCTTAGACGGA
TCGCTTGCCTGTAACTTACACGCGCCTCGTATCTTTTAATGATGGAATAATTTGGGAATTTACTCTGTGT
TTATTTATTTTTATGTTTTGTATTTGGATTTTAGAAAGTAAATAAAGAAGGTAGAAGAGTTACGGAATGA
AGAAAAAAAAATAAACAAAGGTTTAAAAAATTTCAACAAAAAGCGTACTTTACATATATATTTATTAGAC
AAGAAAAGCAGATTAAATAGATATACATTCGATTAACGATAAGTAAAATGTAAAATCACAGGATTTTCGT
GTGTGGTCTTCTACACAGACAAGATGAAACAATTCGGCATTAATACCTGAGAGCAGGAAGAGCAAGATAA
AAGGTAGTATTTGTTGGCGATCCCCCTAGAGTCTTTTACATCTTCGGAAAACAAAAACTATTTTTTCTTT
AATTTCTTTTTTTACTTTCTATTTTTAATTTATATATTTATATTAAAAAATTTAAATTATAATTATTTTT
ATAGCACGTGATGAAAAGGACCCAGGTGGCACTTTTCGGGGAAATGTGCGCGGAACCCCTATTTGTTTAT
TTTTCTAAATACATTCAAATATGTATCCGCTCATGAGACAATAACCCTGATAAATGCTTCAATAATATTG
AAAAAGGAAGAGTATGAGTATTCAACATTTCCGTGTCGCCCTTATTCCCTTTTTTGCGGCATTTTGCCTT
CCTGTTTTTGCTCACCCAGAAACGCTGGTGAAAGTAAAAGATGCTGAAGATCAGTTGGGTGCACGAGTGG
GTTACATCGAACTGGATCTCAACAGCGGTAAGATCCTTGAGAGTTTTCGCCCCGAAGAACGTTTTCCAAT
GATGAGCACTTTTAAAGTTCTGCTATGTGGCGCGGTATTATCCCGTATTGACGCCGGGCAAGAGCAACTC
GGTCGCCGCATACACTATTCTCAGAATGACTTGGTTGAGTACTCACCAGTCACAGAAAAGCATCTTACGG
ATGGCATGACAGTAAGAGAATTATGCAGTGCTGCCATAACCATGAGTGATAACACTGCGGCCAACTTACT
TCTGACAACGATCGGAGGACCGAAGGAGCTAACCGCTTTTTTGCACAACATGGGGGATCATGTAACTCGC
CTTGATCGTTGGGAACCGGAGCTGAATGAAGCCATACCAAACGACGAGCGTGACACCACGATGCCTGTAG
CAATGGCAACAACGTTGCGCAAACTATTAACTGGCGAACTACTTACTCTAGCTTCCCGGCAACAATTAAT
AGACTGGATGGAGGCGGATAAAGTTGCAGGACCACTTCTGCGCTCGGCCCTTCCGGCTGGCTGGTTTATT
GCTGATAAATCTGGAGCCGGTGAGCGTGGGTCTCGCGGTATCATTGCAGCACTGGGGCCAGATGGTAAGC
CCTCCCGTATCGTAGTTATCTACACGACGGGGAGTCAGGCAACTATGGATGAACGAAATAGACAGATCGC
TGAGATAGGTGCCTCACTGATTAAGCATTGGTAACTGTCAGACCAAGTTTACTCATATATACTTTAGATT
GATTTAAAACTTCATTTTTAATTTAAAAGGATCTAGGTGAAGATCCTTTTTGATAATCTCATGACCAAAA
TCCCTTAACGTGAGTTTTCGTTCCACTGAGCGTCAGACCCCGTAGAAAAGATCAAAGGATCTTCTTGAGA
TCCTTTTTTTCTGCGCGTAATCTGCTGCTTGCAAACAAAAAAACCACCGCTACCAGCGGTGGTTTGTTTG
CCGGATCAAGAGCTACCAACTCTTTTTCCGAAGGTAACTGGCTTCAGCAGAGCGCAGATACCAAATACTG
TTCTTCTAGTGTAGCCGTAGTTAGGCCACCACTTCAAGAACTCTGTAGCACCGCCTACATACCTCGCTCT
GCTAATCCTGTTACCAGTGGCTGCTGCCAGTGGCGATAAGTCGTGTCTTACCGGGTTGGACTCAAGACGA
TAGTTACCGGATAAGGCGCAGCGGTCGGGCTGAACGGGGGGTTCGTGCACACAGCCCAGCTTGGAGCGAA
CGACCTACACCGAACTGAGATACCTACAGCGTGAGCTATGAGAAAGCGCCACGCTTCCCGAAGGGAGAAA
GGCGGACAGGTATCCGGTAAGCGGCAGGGTCGGAACAGGAGAGCGCACGAGGGAGCTTCCAGGGGGAAAC
GCCTGGTATCTTTATAGTCCTGTCGGGTTTCGCCACCTCTGACTTGAGCGTCGATTTTTGTGATGCTCGT
CAGGGGGGCGGAGCCTATGGAAAAACGCCAGCAACGCGGCCTTTTTACGGTTCCTGGCCTTTTGCTGGCC
TTTTGCTCACATGTTCTTTCCTGCGTTATCCCCTGATTCTGTGGATAACCGTATTACCGCCTTTGAGTGA
GCTGATACCGCTCGCCGCAGCCGAACGACCGAGCGCAGCGAGTCAGTGAGCGAGGAAGCGGAAGAGCGCC
CAATACGCAAACCGCCTCTCCCCGCGCGTTGGCCGATTCATTAATGCAGCTGGCACGACAGGTTTCCCGA
CTGGAAAGCGGGCAGTGAGCGCAACGCAATTAATGTAAGTTAGCTCACTCATTAGGCACCCCAGGCTTTA
CACTTTATGCTTCCGGCTCGTATGTTGTGTGGAATTGTGAGCGGATAACAATTTCACACAGGAAACAGCT
ATGACCATGATTACGCCAAGCTCGAAATTAACCCTCACTAAAGGGAACAAAAGCTGGTACCGGGCCCCCC
CTCGAGGGCATGCGAAGGAAAATGAGAAATATCGAGGGAGACGATTCAGAGGAGCAGGACAAACTATAAC
CGACTGTTTGTTGGAGGATGCCGTACATAACGAACACTGCTGAAGCTACCATGTCTACAGTTTAGAGGAA
TGGGTACAACTCACAGGCGAGGGATGGTGTTCACTCGTGCTAGCAAACGCGGTGGGAGCAAAAAGTAGAA
TATTATCTTTTATTCGTGAAACTTCGAACACTGTCATCTAAAGATGCTATATACTAATATAGGCATACTT
GATAATGAAAACTATAAATCGTAAAGACATAAGAGATCCGCTTATTTAGAGTGTCGAATTCTTACGACAT
TTGTTCATTTTTGAGAACTCGCTCAACGAACGATTTGATATATTTTCCCATTTCATCAGGTGCATCTTCT
TGCGAAAAATGAAGACCTTTTACTTTGACAAATTCAGTATTAGGAAACTTCTTGGCACCTTCAACAATAG
CATTGGAAAAGAATCCTGGGTCCGATTCAATAAACATTTTTGGTAAATCATCACTTGCACGTAGATAAGC
ATTATAATTCCTAACAATTTGTACAACGTCAGGTTTACCACCTTTTACTAACGGGATTTCACGAGGCCAT
GATAATGTTGGACGACGAACTTCACCTTTCTCTTTGAATGGTTCAAGATATGCTGCAAATTCTTCTGGTT
CTAACTTTCTCATGATTTTTGATGGCAACATGGTTTCCACGAAGAAGTTATTCTCCAAAACCATTTTTTC
TCCTTCTTCAGATTTGATCAACGCAATATCTTCTTCAATATCAGGCCATTCATCCCATGATTCAATCACA
TCTACTACACTTTCAGCGTGAACTATTGCTTTGATCTTATCTTGATGCTCATAGCTATAATGAAATGCCA
AACAAGCACCCCAATCATGGCCGACAAAAATGATCTTCTTTGGTAAATTAAGAAGTTCAAACCATGCAGT
AAGATATTTGTAATGATCAAGTAACCTATAAGAACCATTACCAGATTTGCCTGATTTGCCCATACCAATA
AGGTCTGGTATAATACACCGCGCTACTGGCTCAATATGTGGCACAACATGTCGCCATAAATAAGAAGAGG
CCGCGTTACCATGTAAAAAAATAACAGCATTTTCTGCATGTTTTTCTGAATCATAATAATTAATAAATGA
ATCAAGAACATTCATTTGTTTACATCTGGCCCACCACTGCGGACCAGTTATCATCCGTTTCCTTTGTTCT
GGATCATAAACTTTCGAAGTCATCCCGGGGAGTTGATTGTAGCTTGGTATAGCTTGAAATATTGTGCAGA
AAAAGAAACAAGGAAGAAAGGGAACGAGAACAATGACGAGGAAACAAAAGATTAATAATTGCAGGTCTAT
TTATACTTGATAGCAAGACAGCAAACTTTTTTTTATTTCAAATTCAAGTAACTGGAAGGAAGGCCGTATA
CCGTTGCTCATTAGAGAGTAGTGTGCGTGAATGAAGGAAGGAAAAAGTTTCGTGTGCTTCGAGATACCCC
TCATCAGCTCTGGAACAACGACATCTGTTGGTGCTGTCTTTGTCGTTAATTTTTTCCTTTAGTGTCTTCC
ATCATTTTTTTGTCATTGCGGATATGGTGAGACAACAACGGGGGAGAGAGAAAAGAAAAAAAAAGAAAAG
AATCCGGGAGTTTATCATTATCAATACTGCCATTTCAAAGAATACGTAAATAATTAATAGTAGTGATTTT
CCTAACTTTATTTAGTCAAAAAATTAGCCTTTTAATTCTGCTGTAACCCGTACATGCCCAAAATAGGGGG
CGGGTTACACAGAATATATAACATCGTAGGTGTCTGGGTGAACAGTTTATTCCTGGCATCCACTAAATAT
AATGGAGCCCGCTTTTTAAGCTGGCATCCAGAAAAAAAAAGAATCCCAGCACCAAAATATTGTTTTCTTC
ACCAACCATCAGTTCATAGGTCCATTCTCTTAGCGCAACTACAGAGAACAGGGGCACAAACAGGCAAAAA
ACGGGCACAACCTCAATGGAGTGATGCAACCTGCCTGGAGTAAATGATGACACAAGGCAATTGACCCACG
CATGTATCTATCTCATTTTCTTACACCTTCTATTACCTTCTGCTCTCTCTGATTTGGAAAAAGCTGAAAA
AAAAGGTTGAAACCAGTTCCCTGAAATTATTCCCCTACTTGACTAATAAGTATATAAAGACGGTAGGTAT
TGATTGTAATTCTGTAAATCTATTTCTTAAACTTCTTAAATTCTACTTTTATAGTTAGTCTTTTTTTTAG
TTTTAAAACACCAAGAACTTAGTTTCGACGGATCCATGGAAGACGCTAAGAACATTAAGAAGGGCCCAGC
TCCATTCTACCCATTGGAAGACGGCACTGCTGGCGAACAATTGCACAAGGCTATGAAGAGATACGCTTTG
GTTCCAGGCACTATTGCTTTCACTGACGCTCACATTGAAGTTAACATTACTTACGCTGAATACTTCGAAA
TGTCTGTTAGATTGGCTGAAGCTATGAAGAGATACGGCTTGAACACTAACCACAGAATTGTTGTTTGCTC
TGAAAACTCTTTGCAATTCTTCATGCCAGTTTTGGGCGCTTTGTTCATTGGCGTTGCTGTTGCTCCAGCT
AACGACATTTACAACGAAAGAGAATTGTTGAACTCTATGAACATTTCTCAACCAACTGTTGTTTTCGTTT
CTAAGAAGGGCTTGCAAAAGATTTTGAACGTTCAAAAGAAGTTGCCAATTATTCAAAAGATTATTATTAT
GGACTCTAAGACTGACTACCAAGGCTTCCAATCTATGTACACTTTCGTTACTTCTCACTTGCCACCAGGC
TTCAACGAATACGACTTCGTTCCAGAATCTTTCGACAGAGACAAGACTATTGCTTTGATTATGAACTCTT
CTGGCTCTACTGGCTTGCCAAAGGGCGTTGCTTTGCCACACAGAACTGCTTGCGTTAGATTCTCTCACGC
TAGAGACCCAATTTTCGGCAACCAAATTATTCCAGACACTGCTATTTTGTCTGTTGTTCCATTCCACCAC
GGCTTCGGCATGTTCACTACTTTGGGCTACTTGATTTGCGGCTTCAGAGTTGTTTTGATGTACAGATTCG
AAGAAGAATTGTTCTTGAGATCTTTGCAAGACTACAAGATTCAATCTGCTTTGTTGGTTCCAACTTTGTT
CTCTTTCTTCGCTAAGTCTACTTTGATTGACAAGTACGACTTGTCTAACTTGCACGAAATTGCTTCTGGC
GGCGCTCCATTGTCTAAGGAAGTTGGCGAAGCTGTTGCTAAGAGATTCCACTTGCCAGGCATTAGACAAG
GCTACGGCTTGACTGAAACTACTTCTGCTATTTTGATTACTCCAGAAGGCGACGACAAGCCAGGCGCTGT
TGGCAAGGTTGTTCCATTCTTCGAAGCTAAGGTTGTTGACTTGGACACTGGCAAGACTTTGGGCGTTAAC
CAAAGAGGCGAATTGTGCGTTAGAGGCCCAATGATTATGTCTGGCTACGTTAACAACCCAGAAGCTACTA
ACGCTTTGATTGACAAGGACGGCTGGTTGCACTCTGGCGACATTGCTTACTGGGACGAAGACGAACACTT
CTTCATTGTTGACAGATTGAAGTCTTTGATTAAGTACAAGGGCTACCAAGTTGCTCCAGCTGAATTGGAA
TCTATTTTGTTGCAACACCCAAACATTTTCGACGCTGGCGTTGCTGGCTTGCCAGACGACGACGCTGGCG
AATTGCCAGCTGCTGTTGTTGTTTTGGAACACGGCAAGACTATGACTGAAAAGGAAATTGTTGACTACGT
TGCTTCTCAAGTTACTACTGCTAAGAAGTTGAGAGGCGGCGTTGTTTTCGTTGACGAAGTTCCAAAGGGC
TTGACTGGCAAGTTGGACGCTAGAAAGATTAGAGAAATTTTGATTAAGGCTAAGAAGGGCGGCAAGTAAG
TCGACCTGCAGGCATGCAAGCTTTGGACTTCTTCGCCAGAGGTTTGGTCAAGTCTCCAATCAAGGTTGTC
GGCTTGTCTACCTTGCCAGAAATTTACGAAAAGATGGAAAAGGGTCAAATCGTTGGTAGATACGTTGTTG
ACACTTCTAAATAAGCGAATTTCTTATGATTTATGATTTTTATTATTAAATAAGTTATAAAAAAAATAAG
TGTATACAAATTTTAAAGTGACTCTTAGGTTTTAAAACGAAAATTCTTATTCTTGAGTAACTCTTTCCTG
TAGGTCAGGTTGCTTTCTCAGGTATAGCATGAGGTCGCTCTTATTGACCACACCTCTACCGGCATGCCGG
TCGAAATTCCCCTACCCTATGAAAAGCGGCCGCCACCGCGGTGGAGCTCCAATTCGCCCTATAGTGAGTC
GTATTACAATTCACTGGCCGTCGTTTTACAACGTCGTGACTGGGAAAACCCTGGCGTTACCCAACTTAAT
CGCCTTGCAGCACATCCCCCTTTCGCCAGCTGGCGTAATAGCGAAGAGGCCCGCACCGATCGCCCTTCCC
AACAGTTGCGCAGCCTGAATGGCGAATGG
[124 nt withheld, positions 7380-7503]
C
[91 nt withheld, positions 7505-7595]
A
[49 nt withheld, positions 7597-7645]
CCTTTGACGTTGGAGTCCACGTTCTTT
[37 nt withheld, positions 7673-7709]
ACCCTATCTCGGTCTATTCTTTTGATTTATAAGGGATTTTGCCGATTTCGGCCTATTGGTTAAAAAATGA
GCTGATTTAACAAAAATTTAACGCGAATTTTAACAAAATATTAACGCTTACAATTTCCTGATGCGGTATT
TTCTCCTTACGCATCTGTGCGGTATTTCACACCGCATAGGGTAATAACTGATATAATTAAATTGAAGCTC
TAATTTGTGAGTTTAGTATACATGCATTTACTTATAATACAGTTTTTTAGTTTTGCTGGCCGCATCTTCT
CAAATATGCTTCCCAGCCTGCTTTTCTGTAACGTTCACCCTCTACCTTAGCATCCCTTCCCTTTGCAAAT
AGTCCTCTTCCAACAATAATAATGTCAGATCCTGTAGAGACCACATCATCCACGGTTCTATACTGTTGAC
CCAATGCGTCTCCCTTGTCATCTAAACCCACACCGGGTGTCATAATCAACCAATCGTAACCTTCATCTCT
TCCACCCATGTCTCTTTGAGCAATAAAGCCGATAACAAAATCTTTGTCGCTCTTCGCAATGTCAACAGTA
CCCTTAGTATATTCTCCAGTAGATAGGGAGCCCTTGCATGACAATTCTGCTAACATCAAAAGGCCTCTAG
GTTCCTTTGTTACTTCTTCTGCCGCCTGCTTCAAACCGCTAACAATACCTGGGCCCACCACACCGTGTGC
ATTCGTAATGTCTGCCCATTCTGCTATTCTGTATACACCCGCAGAGTACTGCAATTTGACTGTATTACCA
ATGTCAGCAAATTTTCTGTCTTCGAAGAGTAAAAAATTGTACTTGGCGGATAATGCCTTTAGCGGCTTAA
CTGTGCCCTCCATGGAAAAATCAGTCAAGATATCCACATGTGTTTTTAGTAAACAAATTTTGGGACCTAA
TGCTTCAACTAACTCCAGTAATTCCTTGGTGGTACGAACATCCAATGAAGCACACAAGTTTGTTTGCTTT
TCGTGCATGATATTAAATAGCTTGGCAGCAACAGGACTAGGATGAGTAGCAGCACGTTCCTTATATGTAG
CTTTCGACATGATTTATCTTCGTTTCCTGCAGGTTTTTGTTCTGTGCAGTTGGGTTAAGAATACTGGGCA
ATTTCATGTTTCTTCAACACTACATATGCGTATATATACCAATCTAAGTCTGTGCTCCTTCCTTCGTTCT
TCCTTCTGTTCGGAGATTACCGAATCAAAAAAATTTCAAGGAAACCGAAATCAAAAAAAAGAATAAAAAA
AAAATGATGAATTGAAAAGGTGGTATGGTGCACTCTCAGTACAATCTGCTCTGATGCCGCATAGTTAAGC
CAGCCCCGACACCCGCCAACACCCGCTGACGCGCCCTGACGGGCTTGTCTGCTCCCGGCATCCGCTTACA
GACAAGCTGTGACCGTCTCCGGGAGCTGCATGTGTCAGAGGTTTTCACCGTCATCACCGAAACGCGCGA
