>Addgene plasmid #38212 | pTH728-CEN-RLuc/maxCFLuc | addgene partial sequence | sequence record 54541 | yADH1-F 5'-ATACGGCCTTCCTTCCAGTT-3'
GTTTGCTGTCTTGCTATCAAGTATAAATAGACCTGCAATTATTAATCTTTTGTTTCCTCGTCATTGTTCT
CGTTCCCTTTCTTCCTTGTTTCTTTTTCTGCACAATATTTCAAGCTATACCAAGCTACAATCAACTCCCC
GGGATGACTTCGAAAGTTTATGATCCAGAACAAAGGAAACGGATGATAACTGGTCCGCAGTGGTGGGCCA
GATGTAAACAAATGAATGTTCTTGATTCATTTATTAATTATTATGATTCAGAAAAACATGCAGAAAATGC
TGTTATTTTTTTACATGGTAACGCGGCCTCTTCTTATTTATGGCGACATGTTGTGCCACATATTGAGCCA
GTAGCGCGGTGTATTATACCAGACCTTATTGGTATGGGCAAATCAGGCAAATCTGGTAATGGTTCTTATA
GGTTACTTGATCATTACAAATATCTTACTGCATGGTTTGAACTTCTTAATTTACCAAAGAAGATCATTTT
TGTCGGCCATGATTGGGGTGCTTGTTTGGCATTTCATTATAGCTATGAGCATCAAGATAAGATCAAAGCA
ATAGTTCACGCTGAAAGTGTAGTAGATGTGATTGAATCATGGGATGAATGGCCTGATATTGAAGAAGATA
TTGCGTTGATCAAATCTGAAGAAGGAGAAAAAATGGTTTTGGAGAATAACTTCTTCGTGGAAACCATGTT
GCCATCAAAAATCATGAGAAAGTTAGAACCAGAAGAATTTGCAGCATATCTTGAACCATTCAAAGAGAAA
GGTGAAGTTCGTCGTCCAACATTATCATGGCCTCGTGAAATCCCGTTAGTAAAAGGTGGTAAACCTGACG
TTGTACAAATTGTTAGGAATTATAATGCTTATCTACGTGCAAGTGATGATT
