>Addgene plasmid #38212 | pTH728-CEN-RLuc/maxCFLuc | addgene partial sequence | sequence record 54767 | GPDpro-F 5'-CGGTAGGTATTGATTGTAATTCTG-3'
AATTCTACTTTTATAGTTAGTCTTTTTTTTAGTTTTAAAACACCAAGAACTTAGTTTCGACGGATCCATG
GAAGACGCTAAGAACATTAAGAAGGGCCCAGCTCCATTCTACCCATTGGAAGACGGCACTGCTGGCGAAC
AATTGCACAAGGCTATGAAGAGATACGCTTTGGTTCCAGGCACTATTGCTTTCACTGACGCTCACATTGA
AGTTAACATTACTTACGCTGAATACTTCGAAATGTCTGTTAGATTGGCTGAAGCTATGAAGAGATACGGC
TTGAACACTAACCACAGAATTGTTGTTTGCTCTGAAAACTCTTTGCAATTCTTCATGCCAGTTTTGGGCG
CTTTGTTCATTGGCGTTGCTGTTGCTCCAGCTAACGACATTTACAACGAAAGAGAATTGTTGAACTCTAT
GAACATTTCTCAACCAACTGTTGTTTTCGTTTCTAAGAAGGGCTTGCAAAAGATTTTGAACGTTCAAAAG
AAGTTGCCAATTATTCAAAAGATTATTATTATGGACTCTAAGACTGACTACCAAGGCTTCCAATCTATGT
ACACTTTCGTTACTTCTCACTTGCCACCAGGCTTCAACGAATACGACTTCGTTCCAGAATCTTTCGACAG
AGACAAGACTATTGCTTTGATTATGAACTCTTCTGGCTCTACTGGCTTGCCAAAGGGCGTTGCTTTGCCA
CACAGAACTGCTTGCGTTAGATTCTCTCACGCTAGAGACCCAATTTTCGGCAACCAAATTATTCCAGACA
CTGCTATTTTGTCTGTTGTTCCATTCCACCACGGCTTCGGCATGTTCACTACTTTGGGCTACTTGATTTG
CGGCTTCAGAGTTGTTTTGATGTACAGATTCGAAGAAGAATT
